Addgene plasmid #161289: pDONR221-SLC35A4_STOP
Purpose: Gateway entry clone with codon-optimized ORF sequence for subcloning into custom expression vectors. Contains a STOP codon at the end of the codon-optimized ORF sequence.
Depositing lab: RESOLUTE Consortium & Giulio Superti-Furga. Depositing organization: CeMM Research Center for Molecular Medicine. Publication: The RESOLUTE consortium: unlocking SLC transporters for drug discovery. Superti-Furga G, Lackner D, Wiedmer T, Ingles-Prieto A, Barbosa B, Girardi E, Goldmann U, Gurtl B, Klavins K, Klimek C, Lindinger S, Lineiro-Retes E, Muller AC, Onstein S, Redinger G, Reil D, Sedlyarov V, Wolf G, Crawford M, Everley R, ... Steppan CM. Nat Rev Drug Discov. 2020 Jul;19(7):429-430. doi: 10.1038/d41573-020-00056-6. PubMed 32265506.
Backbone
  Vector backbone: pDONR221
  Backbone manufacturer: ThermoFisher Scientific
  Backbone size w/o insert (bp): 2550
  Vector type: Mammalian Expression
Growth in bacteria
  Bacterial resistance: Kanamycin, 50 μg/mL
  Growth temperature: 37°C
  Growth strain: NEB Stable
  Copy number: High Copy
Gene/Insert
  Gene/Insert name: SLC35A4
  Species: H. sapiens (human)
  Insert size (bp): 975
  Entrez Gene: SLC35A4 (a.k.a. MGC2541)
  Cloning method: Gateway Cloning
  Sequencing primers: 5′ M13-fwd; 3′ M13-rev
Terms and licenses: Academic/Nonprofit Terms; Industry Terms
Depositor comments: This plasmid contains a STOP codon at the end of the codon-optimized ORF. For the version of this plasmid that does not contain a STOP codon, please see Addgene plasmid 132123 For more information on the full Resolute plasmid collection, please see www.addgene.org/depositor-collections/re-solute/. Please provide your feedback on this plasmid to the RESOLUTE consortium by filling out their RESOLUTE repository feedback form: https://forms.office.com/Pages/ResponsePage.aspx?id=0e05yklzmkS7rjFGQL4N7z4feCLQvEJAmVcOCM_u885UN1JJRko0Ukg4TVQwNTZLOUxPQVJWT1NHUCQlQCN0PWcu
How to cite: pDONR221-SLC35A4_STOP was a gift from RESOLUTE Consortium & Giulio Superti-Furga (Addgene plasmid # 161289 ; http://n2t.net/addgene:161289 ; RRID:Addgene_161289)
