[The description below was written by a language model from this plasmid's Addgene catalogue record and pLannotate feature annotations shown in this document.]
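Description:
pDONR221-SLC35A4_STOP is a Gateway entry clone built on the pDONR221 backbone that carries a codon-optimized open reading frame for human SLC35A4, a member of the solute carrier 35 family. The sequenced plasmid is about 3.5 kb, with an insert of roughly 975 bp. It is maintained in E. coli through a high-copy ColE1/pUC-type origin and selected with kanamycin via an aminoglycoside phosphotransferase (KanR) gene. Although the catalogue lists it under mammalian expression, the feature table shows no eukaryotic promoter upstream of the ORF, so the plasmid acts as a shuttle for the coding sequence, not as an expression vector in its own right.

The SLC35A4 coding sequence sits between attL1 and attL2 sites, which LR Clonase recombines with the attR sites of a destination vector to transfer the ORF directionally and in frame into an expression backbone of the user's choice. This version retains a stop codon at the end of the ORF, so it suits untagged or N-terminally tagged expression. C-terminal fusions supplied by a destination vector would not be translated, and a companion clone without the stop codon exists for that purpose. A T7 promoter lies just outside attL2, oriented toward the insert on the opposite strand. The rrnB T1 and T2 terminators upstream of attL1 shield the cassette from read-through transcription. Short lacI and lacZα fragments are backbone remnants with no evident function here. The insert can be checked by sequencing from flanking M13 forward and reverse primer sites. The plasmid belongs to a consortium collection of solute carrier clones assembled to support transporter research and drug discovery.
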