Features (pLannotate 1.2.2; 10 found; start..end, strand, type, name):
      1..100     +  protein_bind   attL1: mutant version of attL; recombination site for the Gateway® LR reaction LR Clonase™
    106..1077    +  CDS            SLC35A4: S35A4_HUMAN - Experimental evidence at protein level: Swiss-Prot protein existence level 1. From Homo sapiens (Human).
   1082..1181    -  protein_bind   attL2: mutant version of attL; recombination site for the Gateway® LR reaction LR Clonase™
   1199..1217    -  promoter       T7 promoter: promoter for bacteriophage T7 RNA polymerase
   1351..2160    +  CDS            KanR: aminoglycoside phosphotransferase; aph(3')-Ia; confers resistance to kanamycin in bacteria or G418 (Geneticin®) in eukaryotes
   2307..2895    +  rep_origin     ori: high-copy-number ColE1/pMB1/pBR322/pUC origin of replication
   3078..3170    +  CDS            lacI (fragment): lac repressor; lacI; The lac repressor binds to the lac operator to inhibit transcription in E. coli. This inhibition can be relieved by adding lactose or isopropyl-β-D-thiogalactopyranoside (IPTG).
   3225..3252    -  terminator     rrnB T2 terminator: transcription terminator T2 from the E. coli rrnB gene
   3384..3427    +  terminator     rrnB T1 terminator: Escherichia coli rrnB; transcription terminator T1 from the E. coli rrnB gene
   3474..3510    -  CDS            lacZα (fragment): LacZα fragment of β-galactosidase; lacZ fragment
>Addgene plasmid #161289 | pDONR221-SLC35A4_STOP | addgene full sequence | sequence record 337938 | Addgene NGS Result
CAAATAATGATTTTATTTTGACTGATAGTGACCTGTTCGTTGCAACACATTGATGAGCAATGCTTTTTTA
TAATGCCAACTTTGTACAAAAAAGCAGGCTCCACCATGTCTGTGGAGGACGGAGGAATGCCTGGACTGGG
CCGGCCAAGACAGGCCAGGTGGACCCTGATGCTGCTGCTGAGCACAGCCATGTACGGAGCACACGCACCA
CTGCTGGCCCTGTGCCACGTGGATGGAAGGGTGCCATTCCGCCCAAGCTCCGCCGTGCTGCTGACCGAGC
TGACAAAGCTGCTGCTGTGCGCCTTTTCCCTGCTGGTGGGCTGGCAGGCCTGGCCACAGGGACCACCTCC
ATGGAGGCAGGCAGCACCTTTCGCGTTGTCAGCATTGCTGTACGGCGCCAACAATAACCTGGTCATCTAC
CTGCAGAGATATATGGACCCCTCTACCTACCAGGTGCTGAGCAATCTGAAGATCGGCTCCACAGCCGTGC
TGTATTGCCTGTGCCTGAGGCACCGCCTGTCTGTGCGGCAGGGCCTGGCCCTGCTGCTGCTGATGGCAGC
AGGAGCATGCTATGCAGCAGGAGGCCTGCAGGTGCCAGGAAACACCCTGCCTTCTCCACCTCCAGCAGCA
GCAGCAAGCCCAATGCCTCTGCACATCACACCTCTGGGCCTGCTGCTGCTGATCCTGTACTGTCTGATCA
GCGGCCTGTCTAGCGTGTATACCGAGCTGCTGATGAAGCGGCAGAGACTGCCTCTGGCCCTGCAGAATCT
GTTCCTGTATACATTTGGCGTGCTGCTGAACCTGGGACTGCACGCAGGAGGAGGATCCGGACCAGGACTG
CTGGAGGGCTTCTCTGGATGGGCCGCCCTGGTGGTGCTGAGCCAGGCCCTGAATGGCCTGCTGATGTCCG
CCGTGATGAAGCACGGCTCCTCTATCACCAGGCTGTTTGTGGTGAGCTGCTCCCTGGTGGTGAACGCCGT
GCTGAGCGCCGTGCTGCTGAGGCTGCAGCTGACCGCCGCCTTCTTTCTGGCCACACTGCTGATCGGCCTG
GCCATGCGGCTGTACTATGGCTCCAGATAAGACCCAGCTTTCTTGTACAAAGTTGGCATTATAAGAAAGC
ATTGCTTATCAATTTGTTGCAACGAACAGGTCACTATCAGTCAAAATAAAATCATTATTTGCCATCCAGC
TGATATCCCCTATAGTGAGTCGTATTACATGGTCATAGCTGTTTCCTGGCAGCTCTGGCCCGTGTCTCAA
AATCTCTGATGTTACATTGCACAAGATAAAAATATATCATCATGAACAATAAAACTGTCTGCTTACATAA
ACAGTAATACAAGGGGTGTTATGAGCCATATTCAACGGGAAACGTCGAGGCCGCGATTAAATTCCAACAT
GGATGCTGATTTATATGGGTATAAATGGGCTCGCGATAATGTCGGGCAATCAGGTGCGACAATCTATCGC
TTGTATGGGAAGCCCGATGCGCCAGAGTTGTTTCTGAAACATGGCAAAGGTAGCGTTGCCAATGATGTTA
CAGATGAGATGGTCAGACTAAACTGGCTGACGGAATTTATGCCTCTTCCGACCATCAAGCATTTTATCCG
TACTCCTGATGATGCATGGTTACTCACCACTGCGATCCCCGGAAAAACAGCATTCCAGGTATTAGAAGAA
TATCCTGATTCAGGTGAAAATATTGTTGATGCGCTGGCAGTGTTCCTGCGCCGGTTGCATTCGATTCCTG
TTTGTAATTGTCCTTTTAACAGCGATCGCGTATTTCGTCTCGCTCAGGCGCAATCACGAATGAATAACGG
TTTGGTTGATGCGAGTGATTTTGATGACGAGCGTAATGGCTGGCCTGTTGAACAAGTCTGGAAAGAAATG
CATAAACTTTTGCCATTCTCACCGGATTCAGTCGTCACTCATGGTGATTTCTCACTTGATAACCTTATTT
TTGACGAGGGGAAATTAATAGGTTGTATTGATGTTGGACGAGTCGGAATCGCAGACCGATACCAGGATCT
TGCCATCCTATGGAACTGCCTCGGTGAGTTTTCTCCTTCATTACAGAAACGGCTTTTTCAAAAATATGGT
ATTGATAATCCTGATATGAATAAATTGCAGTTTCATTTGATGCTCGATGAGTTTTTCTAATCAGAATTGG
TTAATTGGTTGTAACACTGGCAGAGCATTACGCTGACTTGACGGGACGGCGCAAGCTCATGACCAAAATC
CCTTAACGTGAGTTACGCGTCGTTCCACTGAGCGTCAGACCCCGTAGAAAAGATCAAAGGATCTTCTTGA
GATCCTTTTTTTCTGCGCGTAATCTGCTGCTTGCAAACAAAAAAACCACCGCTACCAGCGGTGGTTTGTT
TGCCGGATCAAGAGCTACCAACTCTTTTTCCGAAGGTAACTGGCTTCAGCAGAGCGCAGATACCAAATAC
TGTTCTTCTAGTGTAGCCGTAGTTAGGCCACCACTTCAAGAACTCTGTAGCACCGCCTACATACCTCGCT
CTGCTAATCCTGTTACCAGTGGCTGCTGCCAGTGGCGATAAGTCGTGTCTTACCGGGTTGGACTCAAGAC
GATAGTTACCGGATAAGGCGCAGCGGTCGGGCTGAACGGGGGGTTCGTGCACACAGCCCAGCTTGGAGCG
AACGACCTACACCGAACTGAGATACCTACAGCGTGAGCTATGAGAAAGCGCCACGCTTCCCGAAGGGAGA
AAGGCGGACAGGTATCCGGTAAGCGGCAGGGTCGGAACAGGAGAGCGCACGAGGGAGCTTCCAGGGGGAA
ACGCCTGGTATCTTTATAGTCCTGTCGGGTTTCGCCACCTCTGACTTGAGCGTCGATTTTTGTGATGCTC
GTCAGGGGGGCGGAGCCTATGGAAAAACGCCAGCAACGCGGCCTTTTTACGGTTCCTGGCCTTTTGCTGG
CCTTTTGCTCACATGTTCTTTCCTGCGTTATCCCCTGATTCTGTGGATAACCGTATTACCGCCTTTGAGT
GAGCTGATACCGCTCGCCGCAGCCGAACGACCGAGCGCAGCGAGTCAGTGAGCGAGGAAGCGGAAGAGCG
CCCAATACGCAAACCGCCTCTCCCCGCGCGTTGGCCGATTCATTAATGCAGCTGGCACGACAGGTTTCCC
GACTGGAAAGCGGGCAGTGAGCGCAACGCAATTAATACGCGTACCGCTAGCCAGGAAGAGTTTGTAGAAA
CGCAAAAAGGCCATCCGTCAGGATGGCCTTCTGCTTAGTTTGATGCCTGGCAGTTTATGGCGGGCGTCCT
GCCCGCCACCCTCCGGGCCGTTGCTTCACAACGTTCAAATCCGCTCCCGGCGGATTTGTCCTACTCAGGA
GAGCGTTCACCGACAAACAACAGATAAAACGAAAGGCCCAGTCTTCCGACTGAGCCTTTCGTTTTATTTG
ATGCCTGGCAGTTCCCTACTCTCGCGTTAACGCTAGCATGGATGTTTTCCCAGTCACGACGTTGTAAAAC
GACGGCCAGTCTTAAGCTCGGGCCC
