>Addgene plasmid #161289 | pDONR221-SLC35A4_STOP | depositor partial sequence | sequence record 312513 | Codon-optimized ORF of SLC35A4
ATGTCTGTGGAGGACGGAGGAATGCCTGGACTGGGCCGGCCAAGACAGGCCAGGTGGACCCTGATGCTGC
TGCTGAGCACAGCCATGTACGGAGCACACGCACCACTGCTGGCCCTGTGCCACGTGGATGGAAGGGTGCC
ATTCCGCCCAAGCTCCGCCGTGCTGCTGACCGAGCTGACAAAGCTGCTGCTGTGCGCCTTTTCCCTGCTG
GTGGGCTGGCAGGCCTGGCCACAGGGACCACCTCCATGGAGGCAGGCAGCACCTTTCGCGTTGTCAGCAT
TGCTGTACGGCGCCAACAATAACCTGGTCATCTACCTGCAGAGATATATGGACCCCTCTACCTACCAGGT
GCTGAGCAATCTGAAGATCGGCTCCACAGCCGTGCTGTATTGCCTGTGCCTGAGGCACCGCCTGTCTGTG
CGGCAGGGCCTGGCCCTGCTGCTGCTGATGGCAGCAGGAGCATGCTATGCAGCAGGAGGCCTGCAGGTGC
CAGGAAACACCCTGCCTTCTCCACCTCCAGCAGCAGCAGCAAGCCCAATGCCTCTGCACATCACACCTCT
GGGCCTGCTGCTGCTGATCCTGTACTGTCTGATCAGCGGCCTGTCTAGCGTGTATACCGAGCTGCTGATG
AAGCGGCAGAGACTGCCTCTGGCCCTGCAGAATCTGTTCCTGTATACATTTGGCGTGCTGCTGAACCTGG
GACTGCACGCAGGAGGAGGATCCGGACCAGGACTGCTGGAGGGCTTCTCTGGATGGGCCGCCCTGGTGGT
GCTGAGCCAGGCCCTGAATGGCCTGCTGATGTCCGCCGTGATGAAGCACGGCTCCTCTATCACCAGGCTG
TTTGTGGTGAGCTGCTCCCTGGTGGTGAACGCCGTGCTGAGCGCCGTGCTGCTGAGGCTGCAGCTGACCG
CCGCCTTCTTTCTGGCCACACTGCTGATCGGCCTGGCCATGCGGCTGTACTATGGCTCCAGATAA
